Addgene plasmid #177597: pEcH6ThrRS
Purpose: Expresses His tagged ThrRS in Escherichia coli cells
Depositing lab: Kambiz Hamadani. Depositing organization: California State University, San Marcos.
Backbone
  Vector backbone: 2BT
  Vector type: Bacterial Expression
Growth in bacteria
  Bacterial resistance: Ampicillin, 100 μg/mL
  Growth temperature: 37°C
  Growth strain: DH5alpha
  Copy number: High Copy
Gene/Insert
  Gene/Insert name: Threonine tRNA Synthetase
  Species: Escherichia coli
  Entrez Gene: thrS (a.k.a. b1719, ECK1717)
  Tag / fusion protein: Hexahistidine (N terminal on backbone)
  Cloning method: Ligation Independent Cloning
Terms and licenses: Academic/Nonprofit Terms; Industry Terms: Not Available to Industry
How to cite: pEcH6ThrRS was a gift from Kambiz Hamadani (Addgene plasmid # 177597 ; http://n2t.net/addgene:177597 ; RRID:Addgene_177597)
