[The description below was written by a language model from this plasmid's Addgene catalogue record and pLannotate feature annotations shown in this document.]
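Description:
pEcH6ThrRS is a bacterial expression plasmid of about 6.7 kb, built on the 2BT ligation-independent cloning backbone, for producing His-tagged threonyl-tRNA synthetase (ThrRS, the thrS gene product) from Escherichia coli in E. coli cells. It replicates from a ColE1/pMB1-type origin and is selected with ampicillin through a β-lactamase gene driven by its own promoter. The feature table also shows pBR322-derived elements: the bom mobility region, the rop gene, a tet promoter, and two fragments of the tetracycline efflux gene that flank the expression cassette. This indicates the cassette interrupts that gene, so tetracycline resistance is not expected to be functional. The catalogue lists the plasmid as high copy, although rop normally acts to restrain copy number in this family of replicons.

The expression cassette begins with a bacteriophage T7 promoter followed by the efficient ribosome binding site from T7 gene 10. Downstream lies an N-terminal hexahistidine tag, a sequence annotated as a partial TEV protease recognition site, and then the thrS coding sequence, with a T7 terminator closing the unit. A short fragment resembling the T7 gene 10B-derived solubility tag is annotated between thrS and the terminator; it is probably residual backbone sequence rather than a deliberate fusion. No lac operator or lacI gene is annotated. Transcription depends on T7 RNA polymerase, so expression requires a host that supplies this enzyme. The His tag allows metal-affinity purification of the synthetase, and the TEV site, if intact, would allow tag removal. The record does not state the downstream application of the purified enzyme.
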