Features (pLannotate 1.2.2; 16 found; start..end, strand, type, name):
      7..35      -  promoter       tet promoter: E. coli promoter for tetracycline efflux protein gene
    148..252     +  promoter       AmpR promoter: bla
    253..1113    +  CDS            AmpR: β-lactamase; bla; confers resistance to ampicillin, carbenicillin, and related antibiotics
   1284..1872    +  rep_origin     ori: high-copy-number ColE1/pMB1/pBR322/pUC origin of replication
   2058..2197    -  misc_feature   bom: basis of mobility region from pBR322
   2299..2490    -  CDS            rop: Rop protein, which maintains plasmids at low copy number; rop
   2507..2887    +  CDS            YPB1_ECOLX: Protein predicted: Swiss-Prot protein existence level 4. From Escherichia coli.
   3129..4029    -  CDS            TcR (fragment): tetracycline efflux protein; tet; confers resistance to tetracycline
   4051..4069    +  promoter       T7 promoter: promoter for bacteriophage T7 RNA polymerase
   4158..4180    +  RBS            RBS: efficient ribosome binding site from bacteriophage T7 gene 10 (Olins and Rangwala, 1989)
   4200..4217    +  CDS            6xHis: 6xHis affinity tag
   4218..4234    +  CDS            TEV site (fragment): tobacco etch virus (TEV) protease recognition and cleavage site
   4245..6167    +  CDS            thrS (sequence partly withheld): SYT_ECOLI - Experimental evidence at protein level: Swiss-Prot protein existence level 1. ThrS is also a translational repressor protein, it controls binds its own mRNA in the operator region upstream of the start codon (PubMed:3086882). The mRNA region upstream of the start codon has a tRNA-like secondary structure; mRNA and tRNA compete for binding to ThrRS (PubMed:2254931). ThrRS represses translation by preventing the ribosome from to mRNA, and tRNA(Thr) acts as an antirepressor allowing fine level control of enzyme synthesis (PubMed:2254931). X-ray structures prove that operator mRNA and
   6253..6302    +  CDS            SET1 (fragment): solubility-enhancement tag derived from T7 phage gene 10B
   6310..6357    +  terminator     T7 terminator: transcription terminator for bacteriophage T7 RNA polymerase
   6383..6675    -  CDS            TcR (fragment): tetracycline efflux protein; tet; confers resistance to tetracycline
>Addgene plasmid #177597 | pEcH6ThrRS | addgene full sequence | sequence record 351540 | Addgene NGS Result
TACCGCATTAAAGCTTATCGATGATAAGCTGTCAAACATGAGAATTCTTGAAGACGAAAGGGCCTCGTGA
TACGCCTATTTTTATAGGTTAATGTCATGATAATAATGGTTTCTTAGACGTCAGGTGGCACTTTTCGGGG
AAATGTGCGCGGAACCCCTATTTGTTTATTTTTCTAAATACATTCAAATATGTATCCGCTCATGAGACAA
TAACCCTGATAAATGCTTCAATAACATTGAAAAAGGAAGAGTATGAGTATTCAACATTTCCGTGTCGCCC
TTATTCCCTTTTTTGCGGCATTTTGCCTTCCTGTTTTTGCTCACCCAGAAACGCTGGTGAAAGTAAAAGA
TGCTGAAGATCAGTTGGGTGCACGAGTGGGTTACATCGAACTGGATCTCAACAGCGGTAAGATCCTTGAG
AGTTTTCGCCCCGAAGAACGTTTTCCAATGATGAGCACTTTTAAAGTTCTGCTATGTGGCGCGGTATTAT
CCCGTGTTGACGCCGGGCAAGAGCAACTCGGTCGCCGCATACACTATTCTCAGAATGACTTGGTTGAGTA
CTCACCAGTCACAGAAAAGCATCTTACGGATGGCATGACAGTAAGAGAATTATGCAGTGCTGCCATAACC
ATGAGTGATAACACTGCGGCCAACTTACTTCTGACAACGATCGGAGGACCGAAGGAGCTAACCGCTTTTT
TGCACAACATGGGGGATCATGTAACTCGCCTTGATCGTTGGGAACCGGAGCTGAATGAAGCCATACCAAA
CGACGAGCGTGACACCACGATGCCTGCAGCAATGGCAACAACGTTGCGCAAACTATTAACTGGCGAACTA
CTTACTCTAGCTTCCCGGCAACAATTAATAGACTGGATGGAGGCGGATAAAGTTGCAGGACCACTTCTGC
GCTCGGCCCTTCCGGCTGGCTGGTTTATTGCTGATAAATCTGGAGCCGGTGAGCGTGGGTCTCGCGGTAT
CATTGCAGCACTGGGGCCAGATGGTAAGCCCTCCCGTATCGTAGTTATCTACACGACGGGGAGTCAGGCA
ACTATGGATGAACGAAATAGACAGATCGCTGAGATAGGTGCCTCACTGATTAAGCATTGGTAACTGTCAG
ACCAAGTTTACTCATATATACTTTAGATTGATTTAAAACTTCATTTTTAATTTAAAAGGATCTAGGTGAA
GATCCTTTTTGATAATCTCATGACCAAAATCCCTTAACGTGAGTTTTCGTTCCACTGAGCGTCAGACCCC
GTAGAAAAGATCAAAGGATCTTCTTGAGATCCTTTTTTTCTGCGCGTAATCTGCTGCTTGCAAACAAAAA
AACCACCGCTACCAGCGGTGGTTTGTTTGCCGGATCAAGAGCTACCAACTCTTTTTCCGAAGGTAACTGG
CTTCAGCAGAGCGCAGATACCAAATACTGTCCTTCTAGTGTAGCCGTAGTTAGGCCACCACTTCAAGAAC
TCTGTAGCACCGCCTACATACCTCGCTCTGCTAATCCTGTTACCAGTGGCTGCTGCCAGTGGCGATAAGT
CGTGTCTTACCGGGTTGGACTCAAGACGATAGTTACCGGATAAGGCGCAGCGGTCGGGCTGAACGGGGGG
TTCGTGCACACAGCCCAGCTTGGAGCGAACGACCTACACCGAACTGAGATACCTACAGCGTGAGCTATGA
GAAAGCGCCACGCTTCCCGAAGGGAGAAAGGCGGACAGGTATCCGGTAAGCGGCAGGGTCGGAACAGGAG
AGCGCACGAGGGAGCTTCCAGGGGGAAACGCCTGGTATCTTTATAGTCCTGTCGGGTTTCGCCACCTCTG
ACTTGAGCGTCGATTTTTGTGATGCTCGTCAGGGGGGCGGAGCCTATGGAAAAACGCCAGCAACGCGGCC
TTTTTACGGTTCCTGGCCTTTTGCTGGCCTTTTGCTCACATGTTCTTTCCTGCGTTATCCCCTGATTCTG
TGGATAACCGTATTACCGCCTTTGAGTGAGCTGATACCGCTCGCCGCAGCCGAACGACCGAGCGCAGCGA
GTCAGTGAGCGAGGAAGCGGAAGAGCGCCTGATGCGGTATTTTCTCCTTACGCATCTGTGCGGTATTTCA
CACCGCAATGGTGCACTCTCAGTACAATCTGCTCTGATGCCGCATAGTTAAGCCAGTATACACTCCGCTA
TCGCTACGTGACTGGGTCATGGCTGCGCCCCGACACCCGCCAACACCCGCTGACGCGCCCTGACGGGCTT
GTCTGCTCCCGGCATCCGCTTACAGACAAGCTGTGACCGTCTCCGGGAGCTGCATGTGTCAGAGGTTTTC
ACCGTCATCACCGAAACGCGCGAGGCAGCTGCGGTAAAGCTCATCAGCGTGGTCGTGAAGCGATTCACAG
ATGTCTGCCTGTTCATCCGCGTCCAGCTCGTTGAGTTTCTCCAGAAGCGTTAATGTCTGGCTTCTGATAA
AGCGGGCCATGTTAAGGGCGGTTTTTTCCTGTTTGGTCACTGATGCCTCCGTGTAAGGGGGATTTCTGTT
CATGGGGGTAATGATACCGATGAAACGAGAGAGGATGCTCACGATACGGGTTACTGATGATGAACATGCC
CGGTTACTGGAACGTTGTGAGGGTAAACAACTGGCGGTATGGATGCGGCGGGACCAGAGAAAAATCACTC
AGGGTCAATGCCAGCGCTTCGTTAATACAGATGTAGGTGTTCCACAGGGTAGCCAGCAGCATCCTGCGAT
GCAGATCCGGAACATAATGGTGCAGGGCGCTGACTTCCGCGTTTCCAGACTTTACGAAACACGGAAACCG
AAGACCATTCATGTTGTTGCTCAGGTCGCAGACGTTTTGCAGCAGCAGTCGCTTCACGTTCGCTCGCGTA
TCGGTGATTCATTCTGCTAACCAGTAAGGCAACCCCGCCAGCCTAGCCGGGTCCTCAACGACAGGAGCAC
GATCATGCGCACCCGTGGCCAGGACCCAACGCTGCCCGAGATGCGCCGCGTGCGGCTGCTGGAGATGGCG
GACGCGATGGATATGTTCTGCCAAGGGTTGGTTTGCGCATTCACAGTTCTCCGCAAGAATTGATTGGCTC
CAATTCTTGGAGTGGTGAATCCGTTAGCGAGGTGCCGCCGGCTTCCATTCAGGTCGAGGTGGCCCGGCTC
CATGCACCGCGACGCAACGCGGGGAGGCAGACAAGGTATAGGGCGGCGCCTACAATCCATGCCAACCCGT
TCCATGTGCTCGCCGAGGCGGCATAAATCGCCGTGACGATCAGCGGTCCAATGATCGAAGTTAGGCTGGT
AAGAGCCGCGAGCGATCCTTGAAGCTGTCCCTGATGGTCGTCATCTACCTGCCTGGACAGCATGGCCTGC
AACGCGGGCATCCCGATGCCGCCGGAAGCGAGAAGAATCATAATGGGGAAGGCCATCCAGCCTCGCGTCG
CGAACGCCAGCAAGACGTAGCCCAGCGCGTCGGCCGCCATGCCGGCGATAATGGCCTGCTTCTCGCCGAA
ACGTTTGGTGGCGGGACCAGTGACGAAGGCTTGAGCGAGGGCGTGCAAGATTCCGAATACCGCAAGCGAC
AGGCCGATCATCGTCGCGCTCCAGCGAAAGCGGTCCTCGCCGAAAATGACCCAGAGCGCTGCCGGCACCT
GTCCTACGAGTTGCATGATAAAGAAGACAGTCATAAGTGCGGCGACGATAGTCATGCCCCGCGCCCACCG
GAAGGAGCTGACTGGGTTGAAGGCTCTCAAGGGCATCGGTCGACGCTCTCCCTTATGCGACTCCTGCATT
AGGAAGCAGCCCAGTAGTAGGTTGAGGCCGTTGAGCACCGCCGCCGCAAGGAATGGTGCATGCAAGGAGA
TGGCGCCCAACAGTCCCCCGGCCACGGGGCCTGCCACCATACCCACGCCGAAACAAGCGCTCATGAGCCC
GAAGTGGCGAGCCCGATCTTCCCCATCGGTGATGTCGGCGATATAGGCGCCAGCAACCGCACCTGTGGCG
CCGGTGATGCCGGCCACGATGCGTCCGGCGTAGAGGATCGAGATCTCGATCCCGCGAAATTAATACGACT
CACTATAGGGAGACCACAACGGTTTCCCTCTAGTGCCGGCTCCGGAGAGCTCTTTAATTAAGCGGCCGCC
CTGCAGGACTCGAGTTCTAGAAATAATTTTGTTTAACTTTAAGAAGGAGATATACATATGAAATCTTCTC
ACCATCACCATCACCATGAAAACCTGTACTTCCAATCCAATGCACCTGTTATAACTCTTCCTGATGGCAG
CCAACGCCATTACGATCACGCTGTAAGCCCCATGGATGTTGCGCTGGACATTGGTCCAGGTCTGGCGAAA
GCCTGTATCGCAGGGCGCGTTAATGGCGAACTGGTTGATGCTTGCGATCTGATTGAAAACGACGCACAAC
TGTCGATCATTACCGCC
[486 nt withheld, positions 4428-4913]
GACAAAAAAGCACTTAACGCTTACCTGCAGCGCCTGGAAGAAGCCGCGAAACGCGACCACCGTAAAATCG
GTAAACAGCTCGACCTGTACCATATGCAGGAAGAAGCGCCGGGTATGGTATTCTGGCACAACGACGGCTG
GACCATCTTCCGTGAACTGGAAGTGTTTGTTCGTTCTAAACTGAAAGAGTACCAGTATCAGGAAGTTAAA
GGTCCGTTCATGATGGACCGTGTCCTGTGGGAAAAAACCGGTCACTGGGACAACTACAAAGATGCAATGT
TCACCACATCTTCTGAGAACCGTGAATACTGCATTAAGCCGATGAACTGCCCGGGTCACGTACAAATTTT
CAACCAGGGGCTGAAGTCTTATCGCGATCTGCCGCTGCGTATGGCCGAGTTTGGTAGCTGCCACCGTAAC
GAGCCGTCAGGTTCGCTGCATGGCCTGATGCGCGTGCGTGGATTTACCCAGGATGACGCGCATATCTTCT
GTACTGAAGAACAAATTCGCGATGAAGTTAACGGATGTATCCGTTTAGTCTATGATATGTACAGCACTTT
TGGCTTCGAGAAGATCGTCGTCAAACTCTCCACTCGTCCTGAAAAACGTATTGGCAGCGACGAAATGTGG
GATCGTGCTGAGGCGGACCTGGCGGTTGCGCTGGAAGAAAACAACATCCCGTTTGAATATCAACTGGGTG
AAGGCGCTTTCTACGGTCCGAAAATTGAATTTACCCTGTATGACTGCCTCGATCGTGCATGGCAGTGCGG
TACAGTACAGCTGGACTTCTCTTTGCCGTCTCGTCTGAGCGCTTCTTATGTAGGCGAAGACAATGAACGT
AAAGTACCGGTAATGATTCACCGCGCAATTCTGGGGTCGATGGAACGTTTCATCGGTATCCTGACCGAAG
AGTTCGCTGGTTTCTTCCCGACCTGGCTTGCGCCGGTTCAGGTTGTTATCATGAATATTACCGATTCACA
GTCTGAATACGTTAACGAATTGACGCAAAAACTATCAAATGCGGGCATTCGTGTTAAAGCAGACTTGAGA
AATGAGAAGATTGGCTTTAAAATCCGCGAGCACACTTTGCGTCGCGTCCCATATATGCTGGTCTGTGGTG
ATAAAGAGGTGGAATCAGGCAAAGTTGCCGTTCGCACCCGCCGTGGTAAAGACCTGGGAAGCATGGACGT
AAATGAAGTGATCGAGAAGCTGCAACAAGAGATTCGCAGCCGCAGTCTTAAACAATTGGAGGAATAATAA
CATTGGAAGTGGATAACGGATCCGCGATCGCGGCGCGCCACCTGGTGGCCGGCCGGTACCACGCGTGCGC
GCTGATCCGGCTGCTAACAAAGCCCGAAAGGAAGCTGAGTTGGCTGCTGCCACCGCTGAGCAATAACTAG
CATAACCCCTTGGGGCCTCTAAACGGGTCTTGAGGGGTTTTTTGCTGAAAGGAGGAACTATATCCGGATA
TCCACAGGACGGGTGTGGTCGCCATGATCGCGTAGTCGATAGTGGCTCCAAGTAGCGAAGCGAGCAGGAC
TGGGCGGCGGCCAAAGCGGTCGGACAGTGCTCCGAGAACGGGTGCGCATAGAAATTGCATCAACGCATAT
AGCGCTAGCAGCACGCCATAGTGACTGGCGATGCTGTCGGAATGGACGATATCCCGCAAGAGGCCCGGCA
GTACCGGCATAACCAAGCCTATGCCTACAGCATCCAGGGTGACGGTGCCGAGGATGACGATGAGCGCATT
GTTAGATTTCATACACGGTGCCTGACTGCGTTAGCAATTTAACTGTGATAAAC
