>Addgene plasmid #177597 | pEcH6ThrRS | depositor partial sequence | sequence record 344495 | E. coli Threonine tRNA Synthetase cDNA insert
ATGCCTGTTATAACTCTTCCTGATGGCAGCCAACGCCATTACGATCACGCTGTAAGCCCCATGGATGTTG
CGCTGGACATTGGTCCAGGTCTGGCGAAAGCCTGTATCGCAGGGCGCGTTAATGGCGAACTGGTTGATGC
TTGCGATCTGATTGAAAACGACGCACAACTGTCGATCATTACCGCC
[486 nt withheld, positions 187-672]
GACAAAAAAGCACTTAACGCTTACCTGCAGCGCCTGGAAGAAGCCGCGAAACGCGACCACCGTAAAATCG
GTAAACAGCTCGACCTGTACCATATGCAGGAAGAAGCGCCGGGTATGGTATTCTGGCACAACGACGGCTG
GACCATCTTCCGTGAACTGGAAGTGTTTGTTCGTTCTAAACTGAAAGAGTACCAGTATCAGGAAGTTAAA
GGTCCGTTCATGATGGACCGTGTCCTGTGGGAAAAAACCGGTCACTGGGACAACTACAAAGATGCAATGT
TCACCACATCTTCTGAGAACCGTGAATACTGCATTAAGCCGATGAACTGCCCGGGTCACGTACAAATTTT
CAACCAGGGGCTGAAGTCTTATCGCGATCTGCCGCTGCGTATGGCCGAGTTTGGTAGCTGCCACCGTAAC
GAGCCGTCAGGTTCGCTGCATGGCCTGATGCGCGTGCGTGGATTTACCCAGGATGACGCGCATATCTTCT
GTACTGAAGAACAAATTCGCGATGAAGTTAACGGATGTATCCGTTTAGTCTATGATATGTACAGCACTTT
TGGCTTCGAGAAGATCGTCGTCAAACTCTCCACTCGTCCTGAAAAACGTATTGGCAGCGACGAAATGTGG
GATCGTGCTGAGGCGGACCTGGCGGTTGCGCTGGAAGAAAACAACATCCCGTTTGAATATCAACTGGGTG
AAGGCGCTTTCTACGGTCCGAAAATTGAATTTACCCTGTATGACTGCCTCGATCGTGCATGGCAGTGCGG
TACAGTACAGCTGGACTTCTCTTTGCCGTCTCGTCTGAGCGCTTCTTATGTAGGCGAAGACAATGAACGT
AAAGTACCGGTAATGATTCACCGCGCAATTCTGGGGTCGATGGAACGTTTCATCGGTATCCTGACCGAAG
AGTTCGCTGGTTTCTTCCCGACCTGGCTTGCGCCGGTTCAGGTTGTTATCATGAATATTACCGATTCACA
GTCTGAATACGTTAACGAATTGACGCAAAAACTATCAAATGCGGGCATTCGTGTTAAAGCAGACTTGAGA
AATGAGAAGATTGGCTTTAAAATCCGCGAGCACACTTTGCGTCGCGTCCCATATATGCTGGTCTGTGGTG
ATAAAGAGGTGGAATCAGGCAAAGTTGCCGTTCGCACCCGCCGTGGTAAAGACCTGGGAAGCATGGACGT
AAATGAAGTGATCGAGAAGCTGCAACAAGAGATTCGCAGCCGCAGTCTTAAACAATTGGAGGAATAA
